>Addgene plasmid #82428 | pMCh-1522 | depositor full sequence | sequence record 156193 | pMCh-1522 sequence 7603 bps
CCTTGCACCCCTCACTCTGGCCTCAGCCGACTGCACAGCGGCCCCTGCATCCCCTTGGCTGTGAGGCCCC
TGGACAAGCAGAGGTGGCCAGAGCTGGGAGGCATGGCCCTGGGGTCCCACGAATTTGCTGGGGAATCTCG
TTTTTCTTCTTAAGACTTTTGGGACATGGTTTGACTCCCGAACATCACCGACGCGTCTCCTGTTTTTCTG
GGTGGCCTCGGGACACCTGCCCTGCCCCCACGAGGGTCAGGACTGTGACTCTTTTTAGGGCCAGGCAGGT
GCCTGGACATTTGCCTTGCTGGACGGGGACTGGGGATGTGGGAGGGAGCAGACAGGAGGAATCATGTCAG
GCCTGTGTGTGAAAGGAAGCTCCACTGTCACCCTCCACCTCTTCACCCCCCACTCACCAGTGTCCCCTCC
ACTGTCACATTGTAACTGAACTTCAGGATAATAAAGTGCTTGCCTCCAAAAAAAAAAAAAAAAAAAAAAA
AAAAAAAAAAAAAAAAAGAATTCACTGGCCGTCGTTTTACAACGTCGTGACTGGGAAAACCCTGGCGTTA
CCCAACTTAATCGCCTTGCAGCACATCCCCCTTTCGCCAGCTGGCGTAATAGCGAAGAGGCCCGCACCGA
TCGCCCTTCCCAACAGTTGCGCAGCCTGAATGGCGAATGGCGCCTGATGCGGTATTTTCTCCTTACGCAT
CTGTGCGGTATTTCACACCGCAAAACGTTAATATTTTGTTAAAATTCGGTCCACGCTGGTTTGCCCCAGC
AGGCGAAAATCCTGTTTGATGGTGGTTCCGAAATCGGCAAAATCCCTTATAAATCAAAAGAATAGCCCGA
GATAGGGT
[37 nt withheld, positions 849-885]
AAAGAACGTGGACTCCAACGTCAAAGG
[141 nt withheld, positions 913-1053]
G
[146 nt withheld, positions 1055-1200]
TGGTGCACTCTCAGTACAATCTGCTCTGATGCCGCATAGTTAAGCCAGCCCCGACACCCGCCAACACCCG
CTGACGCGCCCTGACGGGCTTGTCTGCTCCCGGCATCCGCTTACAGACAAGCTGTGACCGTCTCCGGGAG
CTGCATGTGTCAGAGGTTTTCACCGTCATCACCGAAACGCGCGAGACGAAAGGGCCTCGTGATACGCCTA
TTTTTATAGGTTAATGTCATGATAATAATGGTTTCTTAGACGTCAGGTGGCACTTTTCGGGGAAATGTGC
GCGGAACCCCTATTTGTTTATTTTTCTAAATACATTCAAATATGTATCCGCTCATGAGACAATAACCCTG
ATAAATGCTTCAATAATATTGAAAAAGGAAGAGTATGAGTATTCAACATTTCCGTGTCGCCCTTATTCCC
TTTTTTGCGGCATTTTGCCTTCCTGTTTTTGCTCACCCAGAAACGCTGGTGAAAGTAAAAGATGCTGAAG
ATCAGTTGGGTGCACGAGTGGGTTACATCGAACTGGATCTCAACAGCGGTAAGATCCTTGAGAGTTTTCG
CCCCGAAGAACGTTTTCCAATGATGAGCACTTTTAAAGTTCTGCTATGTGGCGCGGTATTATCCCGTATT
GACGCCGGGCAAGAGCAACTCGGTCGCCGCATACACTATTCTCAGAATGACTTGGTTGAGTACTCACCAG
TCACAGAAAAGCATCTTACGGATGGCATGACAGTAAGAGAATTATGCAGTGCTGCCATAACCATGAGTGA
TAACACTGCGGCCAACTTACTTCTGACAACGATCGGAGGACCGAAGGAGCTAACCGCTTTTTTGCACAAC
ATGGGGGATCATGTAACTCGCCTTGATCGTTGGGAACCGGAGCTGAATGAAGCCATACCAAACGACGAGC
GTGACACCACGATGCCTGTAGCAATGGCAACAACGTTGCGCAAACTATTAACTGGCGAACTACTTACTCT
AGCTTCCCGGCAACAATTAATAGACTGGATGGAGGCGGATAAAGTTGCAGGACCACTTCTGCGCTCGGCC
CTTCCGGCTGGCTGGTTTATTGCTGATAAATCTGGAGCCGGTGAGCGTGGGTCTCGCGGTATCATTGCAG
CACTGGGGCCAGATGGTAAGCCCTCCCGTATCGTAGTTATCTACACGACGGGGAGTCAGGCAACTATGGA
TGAACGAAATAGACAGATCGCTGAGATAGGTGCCTCACTGATTAAGCATTGGTAACTGTCAGACCAAGTT
TACTCATATATACTTTAGATTGATTTAAAACTTCATTTTTAATTTAAAAGGATCTAGGTGAAGATCCTTT
TTGATAATCTCATGACCAAAATCCCTTAACGTGAGTTTTCGTTCCACTGAGCGTCAGACCCCGTAGAAAA
GATCAAAGGATCTTCTTGAGATCCTTTTTTTCTGCGCGTAATCTGCTGCTTGCAAACAAAAAAACCACCG
CTACCAGCGGTGGTTTGTTTGCCGGATCAAGAGCTACCAACTCTTTTTCCGAAGGTAACTGGCTTCAGCA
GAGCGCAGATACCAAATACTGTCCTTCTAGTGTAGCCGTAGTTAGGCCACCACTTCAAGAACTCTGTAGC
ACCGCCTACATACCTCGCTCTGCTAATCCTGTTACCAGTGGCTGCTGCCAGTGGCGATAAGTCGTGTCTT
ACCGGGTTGGACTCAAGACGATAGTTACCGGATAAGGCGCAGCGGTCGGGCTGAACGGGGGGTTCGTGCA
CACAGCCCAGCTTGGAGCGAACGACCTACACCGAACTGAGATACCTACAGCGTGAGCATTGAGAAAGCGC
CACGCTTCCCGAAGGGAGAAAGGCGGACAGGTATCCGGTAAGCGGCAGGGTCGGAACAGGAGAGCGCACG
AGGGAGCTTCCAGGGGGAAACGCCTGGTATCTTTATAGTCCTGTCGGGTTTCGCCACCTCTGACTTGAGC
GTCGATTTTTGTGATGCTCGTCAGGGGGGCGGAGCCTATGGAAAAACGCCAGCAACGCGGCCTTTTTACG
GTTCCTGGCCTTTTGCTGGCCTTTTGCTCACATGTTCTTTCCTGCGTTATCCCCTGATTCTGTGGATAAC
CGTATTACCGCCTTTGAGTGAGCTGATACCGCTCGCCGCAGCCGAACGACCGAGCGCAGCGAGTCAGTGA
GCGAGGAAGCGGAAGAGCGCCCAATACGCAAACCGCCTCTCCCCGCGCGTTGGCCGATTCATTAATGCAG
CTGGCACGACAGGTTTCCCGACTGGAAAGCGGGCAGTGAGCGCAACGCAATTAATGTGAGTTAGCTCACT
CATTAGGCACCCCAGGCTTTACACTTTATGCTTCCGGCTCGTATGTTGTGTGGAATTGTGAGCGGATAAC
AATTTCACACAGGAAACAGCTATGACCATGATTACGCCAAGCTTAGGCTCCCCAGCAGGCAGAAGTATGC
AAAGCATGCATCTCAATTAGTCAGCAACCATAGTCCCGCCCCTAACTCCGCCCATCCCGCCCCTAACTCC
GCCCAGTTCCGCCCATTCTCCGCCCCATGGCTGACTAATTTTTTTTATTTATGCAGAGGCCGAGGCCGCC
TCGGCCTCTGAGCTATTCCAGAAGTAGTGAGGAGGCTTTTTTGGAGGCCTAGGCTTTTGCAAAAAGCTTT
GCAAAGATGGATAAAGTTTTAAACAGAGAGGAATCTTTGCAGCTAATGGACCTTCTAGGTCTTGAAAGGA
GTGCCTCGTGAGGCTCCGGTGCCCGTCAGTGGGCAGAGCGCACATCGCCCACAGTCCCCGAGAAGTTGGG
GGGAGGGGTCGGCAATTGAACCGGTGCCTAGAGAAGGTGGCGCGGGGTAAACTGGGAAAGTGATGTCGTG
TACTGGCTCCGCCTTTTTCCCGAGGGTGGGGGAGAACCGTATATAAGTGCAGTAGTCGCCGTGAACGTTC
TTTTTCGCAACGGGTTTGCCGCCAGAACACAGGTAAGTGCCGTGTGTGGTTCCCGCGGGCCTGGCCTCTT
TACGGGTTATGGCCCTTGCGTGCCTTGAATTACTTCCACCTGGCTGCAGTACGTGATTCTTGATCCCGAG
CTTCGGGTTGGAAGTGGGTGGGAGAGTTCGAGGCCTTGCGCTTAAGGAGCCCCTTCGCCTCGTGCTTGAG
TTGAGGCCTGGCCTGGGCGCTGGGGCCGCCGCGTGCGAATCTGGTGGCACCTTCGCGCCTGTCTCGCTGC
TTTCGATAAGTCTCTAGCCATTTAAAATTTTTGATGACCTGCTGCGACGCTTTTTTTCTGGCAAGATAGT
CTTGTAAATGCGGGCCAAGATCTGCACACTGGTATTTCGGTTTTTGGGGCCGCGGGCGGCGACGGGGCCC
GTGCGTCCCAGCGCACATGTTCGGCGAGGCGGGGCCTGCGAGCGCGGCCACCGAGAATCGGACGGGGGTA
GTCTCAAGCTGGCCGGCCTGCTCTGGTGCCTGGCCTCGCGCCGCCGTGTATCGCCCCGCCCTGGGCGGCA
AGGCTGGCCCGGTCGGCACCAGTTGCGTGAGCGGAAAGATGGCCGCTTCCCGGCCCTGCTGCAGGGAGCT
CAAAATGGAGGACGCGGCGCTCGGGAGAGCGGGCGGGTGAGTCACCCACACAAAGGAAAAGGGCCTTTCC
GTCCTCAGCCGTCGCTTCATGTGACTCCACGGAGTACCGGGCGCCGTCCAGGCACCTCGATTAGTTCTCG
AGCTTTTGGAGTACGTCGTCTTTAGGTTGGGGGGAGGGGTTTTATGCGATGGAGTTTCCCCACACTGAGT
GGGTGGAGACTGAAGTTAGGCCAGCTTGGCACTTGATGTAATTCTCCTTGGAATTTGCCCTTTTTGAGTT
TGGATCTTGGTTCATTCTCAAGCCTCAGACAGTGGTTCAAAGTTTTTTTCTTCCATTTCAGGTGTCGTGA
GGAATTCTCTAGAGATCCCTCGACCTCGAGATCCATTGTGCTGGATCTACAATGGCCCCTATACTAGGTT
ATTGGAAAATTAAGGGCCTTGTGCAACCCACTCGACTTCTTTTGGAATATCTTGAAGAAAAATATGAAGA
GCATTTGTATGAGCGCGATGAAGGTGATAAATGGCGAAACAAAAAGTTTGAATTGGGTTTGGAGTTTCCC
AATCTTCCTTATTATATTGATGGTGATGTTAAATTAACACAGTCTATGGCCATCATACGTTATATAGCTG
ACAAGCACAACATGTTGGGTGGTTGTCCAAAAGAGCGTGCAGAGATTTCAATGCTTGAAGGAGCGGTTTT
GGATATTAGATACGGTGTTTCGAGAATTGCATATAGTAAAGACTTTGAAACTCTCAAAGTTGATTTTCTT
AGCAAGCTACCTGAAATGCTGAAAATGTTCGAAGATCGTTTATGTCATAAAACATATTTAAATGGTGATC
ATGTAACCCATCCTGACTTCATGTTGTATGACGCTCTTGATGTTGTTTTATACATGGACCCAATGTGCCT
GGATGCGTTCCCAAAATTAGTTTGTTTTAAAAAACGTATTGAAGCTATCCCACAAATTGATAAGTACTTG
AAATCCAGCAAGTATATAGCATGGCCTTTGCAGGGCTGGCAAGCCACGTTTGGTGGTGGCGACCATCCTC
CAAAATCGGATCTGGTTCCGCGTGGATCTCCTGCAGGCATGGCCCCACAGTCCAGGCTGACCCAGGCGAA
ACAACCACTCCTCCCTGATCCCGAGACCTCTCATGGCGAAACAGCGGGCATGCCCAAGATTGAGCAGATG
TCTCTGCTGTCAGGACCTGTAGTGAGCTCCAGCCTGGAACAGCAGCATGGGGCTCCCAACCTTTCTCCAC
AGGCAAATAGGATTGCCGATCCCGTGAGCTCACGGGCGGGCGTTGACGCCTCTCTTAAGCTCAGCGCCGA
CCCTCCAGAGTTCAAGCCCGGAGTCCCCTGGCGCCCTCGGGGGGAGGGGGAAGAAAAGTCTGGTTCATCT
GGAAGTAGTATGGAATCATCCCCTCAGGGCATGCCTGCCAGTGGCAAGACTCAGATAACAGACAACCCAA
ACAAGCAGCCGGGCTTTCCAGGCGGGTTTAGCAGCGCTAGCCAGTTCCCGTACTCTATAGCCAGCAGTCC
CGCGCAGAACACTGAACCCACAGATAGCCTGAACAAGACCCAGGCGAACCCCAGTAGTATCAGACCACCT
CCAGGGCTCAATACATCTACTAGTAGCGGCCTCCCCGATACCCCCTCTGTCGAAGAGAGACCTGCATGGA
TGAAAAATCTCATGGATGGGGGGACCCAGCAGAGCTTTGCCCAGGGACCTAATCCTGGGAACTTTCAGCT
GGGACTGCGGTTGGGCTTCTCCGCCAGCGGCAATTCCGCGAGTACCCAGGACGGGATGTCTGTTTCCGGA
CTGACTCCTAATAGCCAACCGTGGGCTGCCCCAGGCGGACCTAGTTCTTCCTCCACACCATCCTCTGACC
CCTCTGCCGAGGCCGCCAGCTCCACCGCCAATGCCGTAACAAGTGCTGAACAGCTTAAACCTCAGGATGA
AGGGATCTCAAGTGCGTCCACCAACCAGCCAATTCCGTCTGCGGAGGAGAAACAACAGCAGCCACCTGTG
GCCCAAGGACCTAGGATGGGATCCGGTCGCGGCGGAGCCAACCCAATGAGTACTTGGCTGGTGTTGCGGA
ATCTGTCCCCACGGGCAGATCCGACCGCAATGAGGGCTGTGTGCCAGCAGTACGGCCCACTCCTCACCTT
TACTCTGAACCTTAGGCACGGAAACAGCTTGATCAGATACTCTAATAAGGATCAAGCCGCCTCAGCACGG
AACAACCTCAACGGGATGATGGTGAAAGGTATGCAGCTTATCGCCGACTTTGCGACGGATAGCGATATTG
GGGGGTTTTTTGAGCAGACACCCGACGCGTCCAACAACCCAATGCCACCCAACCCTAGCTTCGGCAACCC
TGCGTCCTTCGGAACAGTTGATCCTAATCGACCTCTCGGATCCACTCAAGGACTGGAGAAAACGCCGCAA
GGCCCCCCACCTCAAATGCCTGCAATGGTTCCGCCGGGCATGCAAGCGGGAAGTAGTTCTCAGCTCCCCG
CTCAACTCGCGGGCAACTCCCATCCTGGTGCCGCCACAGGCTTCCCGTCTCAGGTGCCATCCATGGCGTC
TTTCAGCGGAGGAGCCCCTCGCGATGTCGAACCCCAATCCGGAACAAATGAGAATGGGTTGGTCTCTCCA
TCCATGACTACGTTTCTGCCTCCCGGGTTGCTGAACGGTGGTGAGAGTGTCTAAGGCGGCCGCGACTCTA
GAGTGAGGGTCCCCACCTGGGACCCTTGAGAGTATCAGGTCTCCCACGTGGGAGACAAGAAATCCCTGTT
TAATATTTAAACAGCAGTGTTCCCCATCTGGGT
Features (pLannotate 1.2.2; 19 found; start..end, strand, type, name):
    510..667     +  CDS            lacZα (fragment): LacZα fragment of β-galactosidase; lacZ fragment
    673..722     -  misc_feature   bom (fragment): basis of mobility region from pBR322
    723..748     -  rep_origin     M13 ori (fragment): M13 bacteriophage origin of replication; arrow indicates direction of (+) strand synthesis
    747..797     -  CDS            lacI (fragment): lac repressor; lacI; The lac repressor binds to the lac operator to inhibit transcription in E. coli. This inhibition can be relieved by adding lactose or isopropyl-β-D-thiogalactopyranoside (IPTG).
    798..1178    -  rep_origin     M13 ori (sequence partly withheld): M13 bacteriophage origin of replication; arrow indicates direction of (+) strand synthesis
   1200..1248    -  misc_feature   bom (fragment) (sequence partly withheld): basis of mobility region from pBR322
   1350..1385    -  CDS            rop (fragment): Rop protein, which maintains plasmids at low copy number; rop
   1480..1584    +  promoter       AmpR promoter: bla
   1585..2445    +  CDS            AmpR: β-lactamase; bla; confers resistance to ampicillin, carbenicillin, and related antibiotics
   2616..3204    +  rep_origin     ori: high-copy-number ColE1/pMB1/pBR322/pUC origin of replication
   3387..3479    +  CDS            lacI (fragment): lac repressor; lacI; The lac repressor binds to the lac operator to inhibit transcription in E. coli. This inhibition can be relieved by adding lactose or isopropyl-β-D-thiogalactopyranoside (IPTG).
   3492..3513    +  protein_bind   CAP binding site: CAP binding activates transcription in the presence of cAMP. E. coli catabolite activator protein
   3528..3558    +  promoter       lac promoter: promoter for the E. coli lac operon
   3566..3582    +  protein_bind   lac operator: The lac repressor binds to the lac operator to inhibit transcription in E. coli. This inhibition can be relieved by adding lactose or isopropyl-β-D-thiogalactopyranoside (IPTG). lac repressor encoded by lacI
   3635..3845    +  promoter       SV40 promoter: SV40 early promoter
   3867..3936    +  CDS            small t antigen (fragment): SV40 (simian virus 40) small t antigen
   3942..5120    +  promoter       EF-1α promoter: strong constitutive promoter for human elongation factor EF-1α
   5176..5826    +  CDS            GST: glutathione S-transferase from Schistosoma japonicum
   7502..7594    +  ncRNA          G-CSF SLDE: Accession: RF00183 - G-CSF factor stem-loop destabilising element (SLDE)
