[The description below was written by a language model from this plasmid's Addgene catalogue record and pLannotate feature annotations shown in this document.]
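Description:
pMCh-1522 is a mammalian expression plasmid built on the pEBG backbone that produces a GST-tagged C-terminal fragment of the GW182 protein from the sea anemone Nematostella vectensis. It is propagated in E. coli as a high-copy plasmid through a ColE1/pUC-type origin and selected with ampicillin via the β-lactamase gene and its own promoter. The annotation also finds an M13 phage origin, lac promoter/operator elements, and small fragments of lacZα, lacI, rop and bom. These are remnants of the cloning-vector ancestry rather than functional parts of the expression unit.

The expression cassette is driven by the strong constitutive human EF-1α promoter, which lies just downstream of an SV40 early promoter segment and a short small t antigen fragment. It is followed by the Schistosoma japonicum glutathione S-transferase coding sequence, supplied by the backbone as an N-terminal tag. The insert, cloned between SbfI and NotI sites that both remain intact, occupies the unannotated stretch after GST. It encodes residues 1159–1698 of nvGW182 (named CED in the record), with residues 1–1158 deleted. In this 11W11A variant, eleven tryptophans across the fragment are replaced by alanine. A G-CSF stem-loop destabilising element is annotated downstream of the insert, presumably within 3′ untranslated sequence carried by the backbone.

The record gives the purpose only as expression of this tagged mutant in mammalian cells. The GST tag would allow glutathione-based pull-down of the protein and its partners. Given the associated study on the conservation of miRNA-mediated silencing, the construct probably serves as a tryptophan-deficient comparison to the wild-type fragment, although the record does not describe specific assays.
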