Addgene plasmid #82428: pMCh-1522
Purpose: Plasmid for expression of GST-tagged C-terminal region of Nematostella vectensis GW182 11W11A (aa 1159-1698) in mammalian cells
Depositing lab: Marina Chekulaeva. Depositing organization: Max-Delbrueck-Centrum fuer Molekulare Medizin (MDC). Publication: Conservation of miRNA-mediated silencing mechanisms across 600 million years of animal evolution. Mauri M, Kirchner M, Aharoni R, Ciolli Mattioli C, van den Bruck D, Gutkovitch N, Modepalli V, Selbach M, Moran Y, Chekulaeva M. Nucleic Acids Res. 2016 Sep 6. pii: gkw792. 10.1093/nar/gkw792 PubMed 27604873.
Backbone
  Vector backbone: pEBG
  Backbone manufacturer: Addgene 22227
  Backbone size w/o insert (bp): 5967
  Total vector size (bp): 7603
  Vector type: Mammalian Expression
Growth in bacteria
  Bacterial resistance: Ampicillin, 100 μg/mL
  Growth temperature: 37°C
  Growth strain: DH5alpha
  Copy number: High Copy
Gene/Insert
  Gene/Insert name: nvGW182 CED 11W11A
  Species: Nematostella vectensis
  Insert size (bp): 1636
  Mutation: amino acids 1-1158 of nvGW182 were deleted and Trp 1167, 1183, 1227, 1309, 1391, 1453, 1574, 1589, 1627, 1638, 1657 were mutated to Ala
  Promoter: EF1A
  Tag / fusion protein: GST (N terminal on backbone)
  Cloning method: Restriction Enzyme; 5′ cloning site SbfI (not destroyed); 3′ cloning site NotI (not destroyed)
  Sequencing primers: 5′ atagcatggcctttgcaggg; 3′ ACAGGGATTTCTTGTCTCCCAC
Terms and licenses: Academic/Nonprofit Terms; Industry Terms: Not Available to Industry
How to cite: pMCh-1522 was a gift from Marina Chekulaeva (Addgene plasmid # 82428 ; http://n2t.net/addgene:82428 ; RRID:Addgene_82428)
