>Addgene plasmid #82428 | pMCh-1522 | addgene partial sequence | sequence record 158881 | pGEX5 5'-GGGCTGGCAAGCCACGTTTGGTG-3'
CGCGTGGATCTCCTGCAGGCATGGCCCCACAGTCCAGGCTGACCCAGGCGAAACAACCACTCCTCCCTGA
TCCCGAGACCTCTCATGGCGAAACAGCGGGCATGCCCAAGATTGAGCAGATGTCTCTGCTGTCAGGACCT
GTAGTGAGCTCCAGCCTGGAACAGCAGCATGGGGCTCCCAACCTTTCTCCACAGGCAAATAGGATTGCCG
ATCCCGTGAGCTCACGGGCGGGCGTTGACGCCTCTCTTAAGCTCAGCGCCGACCCTCCAGAGTTCAAGCC
CGGAGTCCCCTGGCGCCCTCGGGGGGAGGGGGAAGAAAAGTCTGGTTCATCTGGAAGTAGTATGGAATCA
TCCCCTCAGGGCATGCCTGCCAGTGGCAAGACTCAGATAACAGACAACCCAAACAAGCAGCCGGGCTTTC
CAGGCGGGTTTAGCAGCGCTAGCCAGTTCCCGTACTCTATAGCCAGCAGTCCCGCGCAGAACACTGAACC
CACAGATAGCCTGAACAAGACCCAGGCGAACCCCAGTAGTATCAGACCACCTCCAGGGCTCAATACATCT
ACTAGTAGCGGCCTCCCCGATACCCCCTCTGTCGAAGAGAGACCTGCATGGATGAAAAATCTCATGGATG
GGGGGACCCAGCAGAGCTTTGCCCAGGGACCTAATCCTGGGAACTTTCAGCTGGGACTGCGGTTGGGCTT
CTCCGCCAGCGGCAATTCCGCGAGTACCCAGGACGGGATGTCTGTTTCCGGACTGACTCCTAATAGCCAA
CCGTGGGCTGCCCCAGGCGGACCTAGTTCTTCCTCCACACCATCCTCTGACCCCTCTGCCGAGGCCGCCA
GCTCCACCGCCAATGCCGTAACAAGTGCTGAACAGCTTAA
