>Addgene plasmid #82428 | pMCh-1522 | addgene partial sequence | sequence record 158882 | G-CSF-R 5'-GATGGGGAACACTGCTGTTTA-3'
CTGATACTCTCAAGGGTCCCAGGTGGGGACCCTCACTCTAGAGTCGCGGCCGCCTTAGACACTCTCACCA
CCGTTCAGCAACCCGGGAGGCAGAAACGTAGTCATGGATGGAGAGACCAACCCATTCTCATTTGTTCCGG
ATTGGGGTTCGACATCGCGAGGGGCTCCTCCGCTGAAAGACGCCATGGATGGCACCTGAGACGGGAAGCC
TGTGGCGGCACCAGGATGGGAGTTGCCCGCGAGTTGAGCGGGGAGCTGAGAACTACTTCCCGCTTGCATG
CCCGGCGGAACCATTGCAGGCATTTGAGGTGGGGGGCCTTGCGGCGTTTTCTCCAGTCCTTGAGTGGATC
CGAGAGGTCGATTAGGATCAACTGTTCCGAAGGACGCAGGGTTGCCGAAGCTAGGGTTGGGTGGCATTGG
GTTGTTGGACGCGTCGGGTGTCTGCTCAAAAAACCCCCCAATATCGCTATCCGTCGCAAAGTCGGCGATA
AGCTGCATACCTTTCACCATCATCCCGTTGAGGTTGTTCCGTGCTGAGGCGGCTTGATCCTTATTAGAGT
ATCTGATCAAGCTGTTTCCGTGCCTAAGGTTCAGAGTAAAGGTGAGGAGTGGGCCGTACTGCTGGCACAC
AGCCCTCATTGCGGTCGGATCTGCCCGTGGGGACAGATTCCGCAACACCAGCCAAGTACTCATTGGGTTG
GCTCCGCCGCGACCGGATCCCATCCTAGGTCCTTGGGCCACAGGTGGCTGCTGTTGTTTCTCCTCCGCAG
ACGGAATTGGCTGGTTGGTGGACGCACTTGAGATCCCTTCATCCTGAGGTTTAAGCTGTTCAGCACTTGT
TACGGCATTGGCGGTGGAGCTGGCGGCC
